Addgene plasmid #27844: pUT1609-HQ858762
Depositing lab: John Gray & Erich Grotewold. Depositing organization: University of Toledo. Publication: The Maize TFome--development of a transcription factor open reading frame collection for functional genomics. Burdo B, Gray J, Goetting-Minesky MP, Wittler B, Hunt M, Li T, Velliquette D, Thomas J, Gentzel I, dos Santos Brito M, Mejia-Guerra MK, Connolly LN, Qaisi D, Li W, Casas MI, Doseff AI, Grotewold E. Plant J. 2014 Oct;80(2):356-66. doi: 10.1111/tpj.12623. Epub 2014 Aug 26. PubMed 25053252.
Backbone
  Vector backbone: pENTR/SD
  Backbone manufacturer: Invitrogen
  Backbone size w/o insert (bp): 2601
  Vector type: Entry vector
Growth in bacteria
  Bacterial resistance: Kanamycin, 50 μg/mL
  Growth temperature: 37°C
  Growth strain: DH5alpha
  Growth instructions: E. coli TOP10
  Copy number: Low Copy
Gene/Insert
  Gene/Insert name: NAC transcription factor from DR787066
  Species: Zea mays
  Insert size (bp): 1260
  GenBank ID: HQ858762
  Cloning method: Restriction Enzyme
  Sequencing primers: 5′ M13 For; 3′ M13 Rev
Terms and licenses: Academic/Nonprofit Terms; Industry Terms: Not Available to Industry
Depositor comments: This CDS was amplified using PCR from a full length cDNA template from the Maize Full-length cDNA Project (www.maizecdna.org) and the PCR product included the stop codon. The PCR product was cloned into a Gateway pENTR/SD vector. Further information on this gene may be obtained at www.grassius.org using the GenBank number. (The second half of the plasmid name is the GenBank Number for the sequence of the insert)
How to cite: pUT1609-HQ858762 was a gift from John Gray & Erich Grotewold (Addgene plasmid # 27844 ; http://n2t.net/addgene:27844 ; RRID:Addgene_27844)
