[The description below was written by a language model from this plasmid's Addgene catalogue record and pLannotate feature annotations shown in this document.]
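Description:
pUT1609-HQ858762 is a Gateway entry clone built on the Invitrogen pENTR/SD backbone, carrying the coding sequence of a maize (Zea mays) NAC-family transcription factor. It belongs to a maize transcription factor ORF collection assembled for functional genomics. The insert of about 1.26 kb was PCR-amplified from a full-length cDNA clone and retains its native stop codon, so it can be expressed untagged or with N-terminal fusions after transfer, but not as a C-terminal fusion. The plasmid totals 3,861 bp and is propagated in E. coli under kanamycin selection (aph(3')-Ia). Replication relies on a ColE1/pUC-type origin. The feature annotation describes this origin as high copy, whereas the catalogue entry lists the plasmid as low copy.

The ORF sits between attL1 and attL2, the recombination sites used in the LR Clonase reaction to move the insert directionally into any attR-containing destination vector, such as plant, yeast or bacterial expression vectors. Just downstream of attL1 lies the bacteriophage T7 gene 10 ribosome binding site, the characteristic "SD" element of this backbone, which travels with the ORF and supports efficient translation in prokaryotic destination vectors. The automated annotation labels part of the insert as a fragment of Arabidopsis NAC035. This reflects homology within the conserved NAC domain rather than the actual source, which is maize. A T7 promoter lies outside attL2 facing the insert on the opposite strand, and rrnB T1 and T2 terminators upstream of attL1 insulate the cassette from read-through transcription. The short lacI and lacZα fragments are backbone remnants with no stated function. The entry clone itself has no promoter for expressing the ORF and serves as a sequence-verified donor for downstream expression constructs.
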