Features (pLannotate 1.2.2; 11 found; start..end, strand, type, name):
      1..100     +  protein_bind   attL1: mutant version of attL; recombination site for the Gateway® LR reaction LR Clonase™
    112..132     +  RBS            RBS: efficient ribosome binding site from bacteriophage T7 gene 10 (Olins and Rangwala, 1989)
    232..729     +  CDS            NAC035 (fragment): NAC35_ARATH - Experimental evidence at protein level: Swiss-Prot protein existence level 1. Transcription factor that acts as a floral repressor. Controls flowering time by negatively regulating CONSTANS (CO) expression in a GIGANTEA (GI)-independent manner. Regulates the plant cold response by positive regulation of the cold response genes COR15A and KIN1. May coordinate cold response and flowering time. From Arabidopsis thaliana (Mouse-ear cress).
   1418..1517    -  protein_bind   attL2: mutant version of attL; recombination site for the Gateway® LR reaction LR Clonase™
   1535..1553    -  promoter       T7 promoter: promoter for bacteriophage T7 RNA polymerase
   1687..2496    +  CDS            KanR: aminoglycoside phosphotransferase; aph(3')-Ia; confers resistance to kanamycin in bacteria or G418 (Geneticin®) in eukaryotes
   2643..3231    +  rep_origin     ori: high-copy-number ColE1/pMB1/pBR322/pUC origin of replication
   3414..3506    +  CDS            lacI (fragment): lac repressor; lacI; The lac repressor binds to the lac operator to inhibit transcription in E. coli. This inhibition can be relieved by adding lactose or isopropyl-β-D-thiogalactopyranoside (IPTG).
   3561..3588    -  terminator     rrnB T2 terminator: transcription terminator T2 from the E. coli rrnB gene
   3720..3763    +  terminator     rrnB T1 terminator: Escherichia coli rrnB; transcription terminator T1 from the E. coli rrnB gene
   3810..3846    -  CDS            lacZα (fragment): LacZα fragment of β-galactosidase; lacZ fragment
>Addgene plasmid #27844 | pUT1609-HQ858762 | depositor full sequence | sequence record 13118 | Author sequence
CAAATAATGATTTTATTTTGACTGATAGTGACCTGTTCGTTGCAACAAATTGATGAGCAATGCTTTTTTA
TAATGCCAACTTTGTACAAAAAAGCAGGCTCCGCGGCCGCCTTGTTTAACTTTAAGAAGGAGCCCTTCAC
CATGAGCAGAGACCTCGAGGACGGGCACGGCGCCGTCGGCAACGTTATTGCGGCAGCAGCAGCTGCAGGA
GGGGAGGCGGTGGGTGCCGGCGAGGCCGGGGACGCGCACGACAACGACGTGGTGATGCCGGGGTTCCGGT
TCCACCCCACGGAGGAGGAGCTGATCGAGTTCTACCTCCGGCGCAAGGTTGAGGGAAAACGCTTCAACGT
CGAGCTCATTGCTTTCCTGGACCTCTACCGCTTCGACCCATGGGAGCTTCCAGCAATGGCGGTGATGGGC
GGGAAGGAGTGGTTCTTCTACGTGCCGAGGGACCGTAAGTACCGGAACGGAGACCGCCCAAACCGGGTGA
CGGCGTCGGGGTACTGGAAGGCGACGGGCGCTGACCGGATGATCCGAGGCGAGAACAACCGCCCCATCGG
GCTGAAGAAGACGCTCGTGTTCTACTCCGGCAAGGCGCCCAAGGGCGTCCGCAGCAGCTGGATCATGAAC
GAGTACCGCCTCCCGCCACCACCCACCGACGCCGACCCATTGATTCCCAAGTCCGAGATCTCTCTCTGCC
GCGTCTACAAGCGCTCAGGCATCGACGACGGCCACGGGCAGTCATCCTCCAGCACCCAAGCTTCCTCAGC
GCGGCGGCGGATCTCCTCCCGCACTGGTGGTGTGCCGACGACGGCCGTTCAGCACGGATCGACGCCGTCA
TCGATGCCACTTTCACCGACGCCGCAGCAGCTCAGCAGCTTCCATCCGCTCCAAGGAGAATGCTCGTCTG
CGTCACCGCCGGAGCCCATAATGGATCAAGTTGCGGTCACCGTGCACCGTGCGTCGCCTCAGCTTCTCCC
TCACCGTCACCGCCCGAGGCCCTGCCCGTACGCGCCGGTGATGGCAACGGTATCAGCAGCGGAAGCTGCG
CCGCAATTGGCACACGCGGCGACTGCCCACGCCTCCACGTATTCGCTCTTCAACATGGCCGCTGCCGCCG
CCGCGCCTATGGCCGCCAGCTCAAGGTCGACCATTGACGAGCTGACAACGCTGGTTGCTCCCACCCAGGC
CTACGCCAACCTCTCGGCCGCGACGACGGGCGGCCACCTCCTCCCATTACTGACGCCGCCGCCACCGCCA
ATGCTACAAATGACGCCGCTTGGTGCGCTGCCGATCGTGGCGCCGCCATTGTCGTCTTCAGTCGCTGACA
AGCTTAGCAGCTGGGACTGGAACCCGATACCTGACACGACAGACCGGGATTACAATCCTTCTGGTTTTAA
GAAGGGTGGGCGCGCCGACCCAGCTTTCTTGTACAAAGTTGGCATTATAAGAAAGCATTGCTTATCAATT
TGTTGCAACGAACAGGTCACTATCAGTCAAAATAAAATCATTATTTGCCATCCAGCTGATATCCCCTATA
GTGAGTCGTATTACATGGTCATAGCTGTTTCCTGGCAGCTCTGGCCCGTGTCTCAAAATCTCTGATGTTA
CATTGCACAAGATAAAAATATATCATCATGAACAATAAAACTGTCTGCTTACATAAACAGTAATACAAGG
GGTGTTATGAGCCATATTCAACGGGAAACGTCGAGGCCGCGATTAAATTCCAACATGGATGCTGATTTAT
ATGGGTATAAATGGGCTCGCGATAATGTCGGGCAATCAGGTGCGACAATCTATCGCTTGTATGGGAAGCC
CGATGCGCCAGAGTTGTTTCTGAAACATGGCAAAGGTAGCGTTGCCAATGATGTTACAGATGAGATGGTC
AGACTAAACTGGCTGACGGAATTTATGCCTCTTCCGACCATCAAGCATTTTATCCGTACTCCTGATGATG
CATGGTTACTCACCACTGCGATCCCCGGAAAAACAGCATTCCAGGTATTAGAAGAATATCCTGATTCAGG
TGAAAATATTGTTGATGCGCTGGCAGTGTTCCTGCGCCGGTTGCATTCGATTCCTGTTTGTAATTGTCCT
TTTAACAGCGATCGCGTATTTCGTCTCGCTCAGGCGCAATCACGAATGAATAACGGTTTGGTTGATGCGA
GTGATTTTGATGACGAGCGTAATGGCTGGCCTGTTGAACAAGTCTGGAAAGAAATGCATAAACTTTTGCC
ATTCTCACCGGATTCAGTCGTCACTCATGGTGATTTCTCACTTGATAACCTTATTTTTGACGAGGGGAAA
TTAATAGGTTGTATTGATGTTGGACGAGTCGGAATCGCAGACCGATACCAGGATCTTGCCATCCTATGGA
ACTGCCTCGGTGAGTTTTCTCCTTCATTACAGAAACGGCTTTTTCAAAAATATGGTATTGATAATCCTGA
TATGAATAAATTGCAGTTTCATTTGATGCTCGATGAGTTTTTCTAATCAGAATTGGTTAATTGGTTGTAA
CACTGGCAGAGCATTACGCTGACTTGACGGGACGGCGCAAGCTCATGACCAAAATCCCTTAACGTGAGTT
ACGCGTCGTTCCACTGAGCGTCAGACCCCGTAGAAAAGATCAAAGGATCTTCTTGAGATCCTTTTTTTCT
GCGCGTAATCTGCTGCTTGCAAACAAAAAAACCACCGCTACCAGCGGTGGTTTGTTTGCCGGATCAAGAG
CTACCAACTCTTTTTCCGAAGGTAACTGGCTTCAGCAGAGCGCAGATACCAAATACTGTCCTTCTAGTGT
AGCCGTAGTTAGGCCACCACTTCAAGAACTCTGTAGCACCGCCTACATACCTCGCTCTGCTAATCCTGTT
ACCAGTGGCTGCTGCCAGTGGCGATAAGTCGTGTCTTACCGGGTTGGACTCAAGACGATAGTTACCGGAT
AAGGCGCAGCGGTCGGGCTGAACGGGGGGTTCGTGCACACAGCCCAGCTTGGAGCGAACGACCTACACCG
AACTGAGATACCTACAGCGTGAGCATTGAGAAAGCGCCACGCTTCCCGAAGGGAGAAAGGCGGACAGGTA
TCCGGTAAGCGGCAGGGTCGGAACAGGAGAGCGCACGAGGGAGCTTCCAGGGGGAAACGCCTGGTATCTT
TATAGTCCTGTCGGGTTTCGCCACCTCTGACTTGAGCGTCGATTTTTGTGATGCTCGTCAGGGGGGCGGA
GCCTATGGAAAAACGCCAGCAACGCGGCCTTTTTACGGTTCCTGGCCTTTTGCTGGCCTTTTGCTCACAT
GTTCTTTCCTGCGTTATCCCCTGATTCTGTGGATAACCGTATTACCGCCTTTGAGTGAGCTGATACCGCT
CGCCGCAGCCGAACGACCGAGCGCAGCGAGTCAGTGAGCGAGGAAGCGGAAGAGCGCCCAATACGCAAAC
CGCCTCTCCCCGCGCGTTGGCCGATTCATTAATGCAGCTGGCACGACAGGTTTCCCGACTGGAAAGCGGG
CAGTGAGCGCAACGCAATTAATACGCGTACCGCTAGCCAGGAAGAGTTTGTAGAAACGCAAAAAGGCCAT
CCGTCAGGATGGCCTTCTGCTTAGTTTGATGCCTGGCAGTTTATGGCGGGCGTCCTGCCCGCCACCCTCC
GGGCCGTTGCTTCACAACGTTCAAATCCGCTCCCGGCGGATTTGTCCTACTCAGGAGAGCGTTCACCGAC
AAACAACAGATAAAACGAAAGGCCCAGTCTTCCGACTGAGCCTTTCGTTTTATTTGATGCCTGGCAGTTC
CCTACTCTCGCGTTAACGCTAGCATGGATGTTTTCCCAGTCACGACGTTGTAAAACGACGGCCAGTCTTA
AGCTCGGGCCC
