>Addgene plasmid #27844 | pUT1609-HQ858762 | addgene partial sequence | sequence record 34134 | 27844 with M13pUC-Fwd
CCAATAATGATTTTATTTTGACTGATAGTGACCTGTTCGTTGCAACAAATTGATGAGCAATGCTTTTTTA
TAATGCCAACTTTGTACAAAAAAGCAGGCTCCGCGGCCGCCTTGTTTAACTTTAAGAAGGAGCCCTTCAC
CATGAGCAGAGACCTCGAGGACGGGCACGGCGCCGTCGGCAACGTTATTGCGGCAGCAGCAGCTGCAGGA
GGGGAGGCGGTGGGTGCCGGCGAGGCCGGGGACGCGCACGACAACGACGTGGTGATGCCGGGGTTCCGGT
TCCACCCCACGGAGGAGGAGCTGATCGAGTTCTACCTCCGGCGCAAGGTTGAGGGAAAACGCTTCAACGT
CGAGCTCATTGCTTTCCTGGACCTCTACCGCTTCGACCCATGGGAGCTTCCAGCAATGGCGGTGATGGGC
GGGAAGGAGTGGTTCTTCTACGTGCCGAGGGACCGTAAGTACCGGAACGGAGACCGCCCAAACCGGGTGA
CGGCGTCGGGGTACTGGAAGGCGACGGGCGCTGACCGGATGATCCGAGGCGAGAACAACCGCCCCATCGG
GCTGAAGAAGACGCTCGTGTTCTACTCCGGCAAGGCGCCCAAGGGCGTCCGCAGCAGCTGGATCATGAAC
GAGTACCGCCTCCCGCCACCACCCACCGACGCCGACCCATTGATTCCCAAGTCCGAGATCTCTCTCTGCC
GCGTCTACAAGCGCTCAGGCATCGACGACGGCCACGGGCAGTCATCCTCCAGCACCCAAGCTTCCTCAGC
GCGGCGGCGGATCTCCTCCCGCACTGGTGGTGTGCCGACGACGGCCGTTCAGCACGGATCGACGCCGTCA
TCGATGCCACTTTCAC
